>Addgene plasmid #145364 | pmCell-Free_KA2_ZIKV NS2B | addgene full sequence | sequence record 305936 | Addgene NGS Result
TCCTGCATCTTTTAATCAAATCCCAAGATGTGTATAAACGCGCCGGTATGTACAGGAAGAGGTTTATACT
AAACTGTTACATTGCAAACGTGGTTTCGTGTGCCAAGTGTGAAAACCGATGTTTAATCAAGGCTCTGACG
CATTTCTACAACCACGACTCCAAGTGTGTGGGTGAAGTCATGCATCTTTTAATCAAATCCCAAGATGTGT
ATAAACCACCAAACTGCCAAAAAATGAAAACTGTCGACAAGCTCTGTCCGTTTGCTGGCAACTGCAAGGG
TCTCAATCCTATTTGTAATTATTGAATAATAAAACAATTATAAATGTCAAATTTGTTTTTTATTAACGAT
ACAAACCAAACGCAACAAGAACATTTGTAGTATTATCTATAATTGAAAACGCGTAGTTATAATCGCTGAG
GTAATATTTAAAATCATTTTCAAATGATTCACAGTTAATTTGCGACAATATAATTTTATTTTCACATAAA
CTAGACGCCTTGTCGTCTTCTTCTTCGTATTCCTTCTCTTTTTCATTTTTCTCTTCATAAAAATTAACAT
AGTTATTATCGTATCCATATATGTATCTATCGTATAGAGTAAATTTTTTGTTGTCATAAATATATATGTC
TTTTTTAATGGGGTGTATAGTACCGCTGCGCATAGTTTTTCTGTAATTTACAACAGTGCTATTTTCTGGT
AGTTCTTCGGAGTGTGTTGCTTTAATTATTAAATTTATATAATCAATGAATTTGGGATCGTCGGTTTTGT
ACAATATGTTGCCGGCATAGTACGCAGCTTCTTCTAGTTCAATTACACCATTTTTTAGCAGCACCGGATT
AACATAACTTTCCAAAATGTTGTACGAACCGTTAAACAAAAACAGTTCACCTCCCTTTTCTATACTATTG
TCTGCGAGCAGTTGTTTGTTGTTAAAAATAACAGCCATTGTAATGAGACGCACAAACTAATATCACAAAC
TGGAAATGTCTATCAATATATAGTTGCTGATGGCCGGCCGTAATGAGACGCACAAACTAATATCACAAAC
TGGAAATGTCTATCAATATATAGTTGCTCTAGTTATTAATAGTAATCAATTACGGGGTCATTAGTTCATA
GCCCATATATGGAGTTCCGCGTTACATAACTTACGGTAAATGGCCCGCCTGGCTGACCGCCCAACGACCC
CCGCCCATTGACGTCAATAATGACGTATGTTCCCATAGTAACGCCAATAGGGACTTTCCATTGACGTCAA
TGGGTGGAGTATTTACGGTAAACTGCCCACTTGGCAGTACATCAAGTGTATCATATGCCAAGTACGCCCC
CTATTGACGTCAATGACGGTAAATGGCCCGCCTGGCATTATGCCCAGTACATGACCTTATGGGACTTTCC
TACTTGGCAGTACATCTACGTATTAGTCATCGCTATTACCATGCATGGTCGAGGTGAGCCCCACGTTCTG
CTTCACTCTCCCCATCTCCCCCCCCTCCCCACCCCCAATTTTGTATTTATTTATTTTTTAATTATTTTGT
GCAGCGATGGGGGCGGGGGGGGGGGGGGGGCGCGCGCCGGGGGGGGGGGGGGGGGGGGGGGGGGGGGGGG
GGGGGGGGCGGAGAGGTGCGGCGGCAGCCAATCAGAGCGGCGCGCTCCGAAAGTTTCCTTTTATGGCGAG
GCGGCGGCGGCGGCGGCCCTATAAAAAGCGAAGCGCGCGGCGGGCGGGAGTCGCTGCGCGCTGCCTTCGC
CCCGTGCCCCGCTCCGCCGCCGCCTCGCGCCGCCCGCCCCGGCTCTGACTGACCGCGTTACTCCCACAGG
TGAGCGGGCGGGACGGCCCTTCTCCTTCGGGCTGTAATTAGCGCTTGGTTTAATGACGGCTTGTTTCTTT
TCTGTGGCTGCGTGAAAGCCTTGAGGGGCTCCGGGAGGGCCCTTTGTGCGGGGGGAGCGGCTCGGGGCTG
TCCGCGGGGGGACGGCTGCCTTCGGGGGGGACGGGGCAGGGCGGGGTTCGGCTTCTGGCGTGTGACCGGC
GGCTCTAGAGCCTCTGCTAACCATGTTCATGCCTTCTTCTTTTTCCTACAGCTCCTGGGCAACGTGCTGG
TTATTGTGCTGTCTCATCATTTTGGCAAAGAATTGGATCGGACGTCTAATACGACTCACTATAGGGACAT
CTTAAGTTTATTTTATTTTATTTTATTTTATTTTATTTTATTTTATTTTATTTTATTTTATTTTATTTAA
CCATGACAGTAATGTATAAAGTCTGTAAAGACATTAAACACGTAAGTGAAACCATGGGCACCTCTGGTCA
CCACCATCACCACCATCACCACGGCACAAGCAAGGGCGAGGAGGATAACATGGCCATCATCAAGGAGTTC
ATGCGCTTCAAGGTGCACATGGAGGGCTCCGTGAACGGCCACGAGTTCGAGATCGAGGGCGAGGGCGAGG
GCCGCCCCTACGAGGGCACCCAGACCGCCAAGCTGAAGGTGACCAAGGGTGGCCCCCTGCCCTTCGCCTG
GGACATCCTGTCCCCTCAGTTCATGTACGGCTCCAAGGCCTACGTGAAGCACCCCGCCGACATCCCCGAC
TACTTGAAGCTGTCCTTCCCCGAGGGCTTCAAGTGGGAGCGCGTGATGAACTTCGAGGACGGCGGCGTGG
TGACCGTGACCCAGGACTCCTCCCTGCAGGACGGCGAGTTCATCTACAAGGTGAAGCTGCGCGGCACCAA
CTTCCCCTCCGACGGCCCCGTAATGCAGAAGAAGACTATGGGCTGGGAGGCCTCCTCCGAGCGGATGTAC
CCCGAGGACGGCGCCCTGAAGGGCGAGATCAAGCAGAGGCTGAAGCTGAAGGACGGCGGCCACTACGACG
CTGAGGTCAAGACCACCTACAAGGCCAAGAAGCCCGTGCAGCTGCCCGGCGCCTACAACGTCAACATCAA
GTTGGACATCACCTCCCACAACGAGGACTACACCATCGTGGAACAGTACGAACGCGCCGAGGGCCGCCAC
TCCACCGGCGGCATGGACGAGCTGTACAAGCTGGAGGTGCTCTTCCAGGGTCCGACAAGTTTGTACAAAA
AAGCAGGCTTCAGCTGGCCCCCTAGTGAAGTTCTCACAGCCGTTGGCCTGATATGTGCACTGGCCGGAGG
GTTTGCCAAGGCAGACATTGAGATGGCTGGACCGATGGCTGCAGTAGGCTTGCTAATTGTCAGCTATGTG
GTCTCGGGAAAGAGTGTGGACATGTACATTGAAAGAGCAGGAGACATCACATGGGAAAAGGACGCGGAAG
TCACTGGAAACAGTCCTCGGCTTGACGTGGCACTGGATGAGAGTGGTGACTTCTCCTTGGTAGAGGAAGA
TGGTCCACCCATGAGAGAGATCATACTCAAGGTGGTCCTGATGGCCATCTGTGGCATGAACCCAATAGCT
ATACCTTTTGCTGCAGGAGCGTGGTATGTGTATGTGAAGACTGGGAAAAGGAACCCAGCTTTCTTGTACA
AAGTGGTGTAAGCGGCCGCCAGCTTTCTAGACCAGTTTAAACATCACCATCACCATCACTAAGTGATTAA
CCTCAGGTGCAGGCTGCCTATCAGAAGGTGGTGGCTGGTGTGGCCAATGCCCTGGCTCACAAATACCACT
GAGATCGATCTTTTTCCCTCTGCCAAAAATTATGGGGACATCATGAAGCCCCTTGAGCATCTGACTTCTG
GCTAATAAAGGAAATTTATTTTCATTGCAATAGTGTGTTGGAATTTTTTGTGTCTCTCACTCGGAAGGAC
ATATGGGAGGGCAAATCATTTAAAACATCAGAATGAGTATTTGGTTTAGAGTTTGGCAACATATGCCCAT
ATGTAACTAGCATAACCCCTTGGGGCCTCTAAACGGGTCTTGAGGGGTTTTTTGCTGAAAGCATGCGGAG
GAAATTCTCCTTGAAGTTTCCCTGGTGTTCAAAGTAAAGGAGTTTGCACCAGACGCACCTCTGTTCACTG
GTCCGGCGTATTAAAACACGATACATTGTTATTAGTACATTTATTAAGCGCTAGATTCTGTGCGTTGTTG
ATTTACAGACAATTGTTGTACGTATTTTAATAATTCATTAAATTTATAATCTTTAGGGTGGTATGTTAGA
GCGAAAATCAAATGATTTTCAGCGTCTTTATATCTGAATTTAAATATTAAATCCTCAATAGATTTGTAAA
ATAGGTTTCGATTAGTTTCAAACAAGGGTTGTTTTTCCGAACCGATGGCTGGACTATCTAATGGATTTTC
GCTCAACGCCACAAAACTTGCCAAATCTTGTAGCAGCAATCTAGCTTTGTCGATATTCGTTTGTGTTTTG
TTTTGTAATAAAGGTTCGACGTCGTTCAAAATATTATGCGCTTTTGTATTTCTTTCATCACTGTCGTTAG
TGTACAATTGACTCGACGTAAACACGTTAAATAGAGCTTGGACATATTTAACATCGGGCGTGTTAGCTTT
ATTAGGCCGATTATCGTCGTCGTCCCAACCCTCGTCGTTAGAAGTTGCTTCCGAAGACGATTTTGCCATA
GCCACACGACGCCTATTAATTGTGTCGGCTAACACGTCCGCGATCAAATTTGTAGTTGAGCTTTTTGGAA
TTGCGATCGCATAACTTCGTATAGCATACATTATACGAAGTTATAAGCTCGGAACGCTGCGCTCGGTCGT
TCGGCTGCGGCGAGCGGTATCAGCTCACTCAAAGGCGGTAATACGGTTATCCACAGAATCAGGGGATAAC
GCAGGAAAGAACATGTGAGCAAAAGGCCAGCAAAAGGCCAGGAACCGTAAAAAGGCCGCGTTGCTGGCGT
TTTTCCATAGGCTCCGCCCCCTGACGAGCATCACAAAAATCGACGCTCAAGTCAGAGGTGGCGAAACCCG
ACAGGACTATAAAGATACCAGGCGTTTCCCCCTGGAAGCTCCCTCGTGCGCTCTCCTGTTCCGACCCTGC
CGCTTACCGGATACCTGTCCGCCTTTCTCCCTTCGGGAAGCGTGGCGCTTTCTCATAGCTCACGCTGTAG
GTATCTCAGTTCGGTGTAGGTCGTTCGCTCCAAGCTGGGCTGTGTGCACGAACCCCCCGTTCAGCCCGAC
CGCTGCGCCTTATCCGGTAACTATCGTCTTGAGTCCAACCCGGTAAGACACGACTTATCGCCACTGGCAG
CAGCCACTGGTAACAGGATTAGCAGAGCGAGGTATGTAGGCGGTGCTACAGAGTTCTTGAAGTGGTGGCC
TAACTACGGCTACACTAGAAGAACAGTATTTGGTATCTGCGCTCTGCTGAAGCCAGTTACCTTCGGAAAA
AGAGTTGGTAGCTCTTGATCCGGCAAACAAACCACCGCTGGTAGCGGTGGTTTTTTTGTTTGCAAGCAGC
AGATTACGCGCAGAAAAAAAGGATCTCAAGAAGATCCTTTGTTACCAATGCTTAATCAGTGAGGCACCTA
TCTCAGCGATCTGTCTATTTCGTTCATCCATAGTTGCCTGACTCCCCGTCGTGTAGATAACTACGATACG
GGAGGGCTTACCATCTGGCCCCAGTGCTGCAATGATACCGCGAGACCCACGCTCACCGGCTCCAGATTTA
TCAGCAATAAACCAGCCAGCCGGAAGGGCCGAGCGCAGAAGTGGTCCTGCAACTTTATCCGCCTCCATCC
AGTCTATTAATTGTTGCCGGGAAGCTAGAGTAAGTAGTTCGCCAGTTAATAGTTTGCGCAACGTTGTTGC
CATTGCTACAGGCATCGTGGTGTCACGCTCGTCGTTTGGTATGGCTTCATTCAGCTCCGGTTCCCAACGA
TCAAGGCGAGTTACATGATCCCCCATGTTGTGCAAAAAAGCGGTTAGCTCCTTCGGTCCTCCGATCGTTG
TCAGAAGTAAGTTGGCCGCAGTGTTATCACTCATGGTTATGGCAGCACTGCATAATTCTCTTACTGTCAT
GCCATCCGTAAGATGCTTTTCTGTGACTGGTGAGTACTCAACCAAGTCATTCTGAGAATAGTGTATGCGG
CGACCGAGTTGCTCTTGCCCGGCGTCAATACGGGATAATACCGCGCCACATAGCAGAACTTTAAAAGTGC
TCATCATTGGAAAACGTTCTTCGGGGCGAAAACTCTCAAGGATCTTACCGCTGTTGAGATCCAGTTCGAT
GTAACCCACTCGTGCACCCAACTGATCTTCAGCATCTTTTACTTTCACCAGCGTTTCTGGGTGAGCAAAA
ACAGGAAGGCAAAATGCCGCAAAAAAGGGAATAAGGGCGACACGGAAATGTTGAATACTCATACTCTTCC
TTTTTCAATATTATTGAAGCATTTATCAGGGTTATTGTCTCATGTCCGCGCGTT
Features (pLannotate 1.2.2; 21 found; start..end, strand, type, name):
      4..39      +  CDS            lef2 (fragment): baculovirus late expression factor 2
    181..1008    +  misc_recomb    baculovirus recombination region (lef2/ORF603): contains ORF603 and part of lef2
   1020..1078    +  misc_recomb    baculovirus recombination region (ORF603) (fragment): contains ORF603 and part of lef2
   1140..1443    +  enhancer       CMV enhancer: human cytomegalovirus immediate early enhancer
   1449..1726    +  promoter       chicken β-actin promoter: No description available
   1727..1862    +  intron         hybrid intron (fragment): hybrid between chicken β-actin (CBA) and minute virus of mice (MMV) introns (Gray et al., 2011)
   1951..2081    +  intron         chimeric intron (fragment): chimera between introns from chicken β-actin and rabbit β-globin
   2147..2165    +  promoter       T7 promoter: promoter for bacteriophage T7 RNA polymerase
   2339..3040    +  CDS            mCherry: mCherry is a basic (constitutively fluorescent) red fluorescent protein published in 2004, derived from Discosoma sp.. It is reported to be a very rapidly-maturing monomer with low acid sensitivity.
   3065..3089    +  protein_bind   attB1: mutant version of attB; recombination site for the Gateway® BP reaction BP Clonase™
   3092..3490    +  CDS            POLG_ZIKV (fragment): Experimental evidence at protein level: Swiss-Prot protein existence level 1. [RNA-directed RNA polymerase NS5]: Replicates the viral (+) and (-) RNA genome, and performs the capping of genomes in the cytoplasm (PubMed:31090058). Methylates viral RNA cap at guanine N-7 and ribose 2'-O positions. Once sufficient NS5 is expressed, binds to the cap-proximal structure and inhibits further translation of the viral genome (PubMed:32313955). Besides its role in RNA genome replication, also prevents the establishment of a cellular antiviral state by blocking the interferon-alpha/beta (IFN-alpha/beta)
   3483..3507    -  protein_bind   attB2: mutant version of attB; recombination site for the Gateway® BP reaction BP Clonase™
   3542..3559    +  CDS            7xHis (fragment): 6xHis affinity tag
   3571..3639    +  CDS            HBB (fragment): HBB_PONPY - Experimental evidence at transcript level: Swiss-Prot protein existence level 2. Involved in oxygen transport from the lung to the various peripheral tissues. From Pongo pygmaeus (Bornean orangutan).
   3714..3769    +  polyA_signal   β-globin poly(A) signal: rabbit β-globin polyadenylation signal (Gil and Proudfoot, 1987)
   3857..3904    +  terminator     T7 terminator: transcription terminator for bacteriophage T7 RNA polymerase
   3917..4622    +  misc_recomb    baculovirus recombination region (ORF1629): contains part of ORF1629
   4631..4664    +  protein_bind   loxP: Cre-mediated recombination occurs in the 8-bp core sequence (GCATACAT). Cre recombinase
   4832..5419    -  rep_origin     ori: high-copy-number ColE1/pMB1/pBR322/pUC origin of replication
   5432..6292    -  CDS            AmpR: β-lactamase; bla; confers resistance to ampicillin, carbenicillin, and related antibiotics
   6293..6344    -  promoter       AmpR promoter (fragment): bla
