[The description below was written by a language model from this plasmid's Addgene catalogue record and pLannotate feature annotations shown in this document.]
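Description:
pmCell-Free_KA2_ZIKV NS2B is a multi-host expression plasmid built on the pmCellFree_KA2 backbone for producing the Zika virus NS2B protein as an N-terminal mCherry fusion, either in cell-free translation reactions or in mammalian cells. It is propagated in E. coli as a high-copy plasmid through a ColE1/pUC-type origin and is selected with ampicillin via the β-lactamase gene.

The expression cassette stacks two promoter systems. A CAG-type unit (CMV enhancer, chicken β-actin promoter and chimeric intron fragments) drives transcription in mammalian cells. A T7 promoter placed just downstream allows in vitro transcription with T7 RNA polymerase to generate template for cell-free expression. The open reading frame begins with mCherry, followed by an attB1 site, a roughly 400 bp fragment of the Zika polyprotein corresponding to NS2B, and attB2, reflecting insertion of the gene by Gateway recombination. The catalogue lists an 8xHis tag together with mCherry at the N terminus. However, the only His stretch annotated in the feature table lies downstream of attB2, so the exact tag placement is not fully resolved by the record. The cassette ends with a rabbit β-globin poly(A) signal for mammalian transcripts and a T7 terminator for phage polymerase transcripts.

The cassette is flanked by baculovirus recombination regions (lef2/ORF603 and ORF1629), which would in principle permit transfer into a baculovirus genome, and a single loxP site sits beyond them. The record does not describe a use for either. The construct belongs to a set made for mapping interactions among cell-free expressed Zika virus proteins, in which the fluorescent tag serves as the detection handle.
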