Addgene plasmid #145364: pmCell-Free_KA2_ZIKV NS2B
Purpose: Cell-free/mammalian expression vector for Zika virus NS2B protein with N-term mCherry
Depositing lab: Rob Parton. Depositing organization: University of Queensland. Publication: Mapping Interactions among Cell-Free Expressed Zika Virus Proteins. Varasteh Moradi S, Gagoski D, Mureev S, Walden P, McMahon KA, Parton RG, Johnston WA, Alexandrov K. J Proteome Res. 2020 Apr 3;19(4):1522-1532. doi: 10.1021/acs.jproteome.9b00771. Epub 2020 Mar 9. PubMed 32081002.
Backbone
  Vector backbone: pmCellFree_KA2
  Vector type: Bacterial Expression
Growth in bacteria
  Bacterial resistance: Ampicillin, 100 μg/mL
  Growth temperature: 37°C
  Growth strain: DH5alpha
  Copy number: High Copy
Gene/Insert
  Gene/Insert name: ZIKV NS2B
  Species: NC_012532 (ZIKAV)
  Promoter: T7- CMV/CAG
  Tag / fusion protein: 8xHis and mCherry (N terminal on backbone)
  Cloning method: Gateway Cloning
Terms and licenses: Academic/Nonprofit Terms; Industry Terms: Not Available to Industry
How to cite: pmCell-Free_KA2_ZIKV NS2B was a gift from Rob Parton (Addgene plasmid # 145364 ; http://n2t.net/addgene:145364 ; RRID:Addgene_145364)
